Addgene plasmid #128252: PX330_SSX2B
Purpose: Encodes gRNA for 3' target of human SSX2B
Depositing lab: Richard M. Myers. Depositing organization: HudsonAlpha Institute for Biotechnology. Publication: CETCh-seq: CRISPR epitope tagging ChIP-seq of DNA-binding proteins. Savic D, Partridge EC, Newberry KM, Smith SB, Meadows SK, Roberts BS, Mackiewicz M, Mendenhall EM, Myers RM. Genome Res. 2015 Sep 9. 10.1101/gr.193540.115 PubMed 26355004.
Backbone
  Vector backbone: PX330
  Vector type: CRISPR
Growth in bacteria
  Bacterial resistance: Ampicillin, 100 μg/mL
  Growth temperature: 37°C
  Growth strain: DH5alpha
  Copy number: High Copy
Gene/Insert
  Gene/Insert name: SSX2B gRNA
  gRNA/shRNA sequence: GGATGTGGGGGATGAGTGGA
  Species: H. sapiens (human)
  Cloning method: Restriction Enzyme; 5′ cloning site Unknown (unknown if destroyed)
Terms and licenses: Academic/Nonprofit Terms; Industry Terms: Not Available to Industry
How to cite: PX330_SSX2B was a gift from Richard M. Myers (Addgene plasmid # 128252 ; http://n2t.net/addgene:128252 ; RRID:Addgene_128252)
