[The description below was written by a language model from this plasmid's Addgene catalogue record and pLannotate feature annotations shown in this document.]
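Description:
PX330_SSX2B is a mammalian CRISPR/Cas9 expression plasmid built on the PX330 backbone, carrying both a single guide RNA cassette and a Streptococcus pyogenes Cas9 gene on one vector of about 8.5 kb. It is propagated in E. coli as a high-copy plasmid through a ColE1/pUC-type origin and selected with ampicillin via the β-lactamase gene. An f1/M13 phage origin is also present, along with short pBR322-derived bom and rop fragments that are backbone remnants. A single AAV2 inverted terminal repeat is annotated downstream of the Cas9 cassette. With only one ITR detected, the record does not support treating this as an AAV packaging vector.

The human U6 RNA polymerase III promoter drives a guide targeting the 3' end of the human SSX2B gene, with the spacer sitting in the short gap between the promoter and the S. pyogenes gRNA scaffold. A second, partial scaffold fragment follows the full one. Cas9 is expressed separately from a hybrid promoter made of the CMV enhancer, the chicken β-actin promoter and a hybrid intron. Its coding sequence is annotated as contiguous N- and C-terminal portions that together make up the full-length protein, followed by a nucleoplasmin nuclear localization signal and a bovine growth hormone polyadenylation signal.

The associated publication describes CRISPR epitope tagging for ChIP-seq of DNA-binding proteins. This suggests that the cut near the end of SSX2B is meant to promote knock-in of an epitope tag from a separately supplied donor template, which is not part of this plasmid. The depositor and repository sequences differ by one nucleotide in length and give essentially identical annotations.
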