Features (pLannotate 1.2.2; 18 found; start..end, strand, type, name):
      1..241     +  promoter       U6 promoter: RNA polymerase III promoter for human U6 snRNA
    270..345     +  misc_RNA       gRNA scaffold: guide RNA scaffold for the Streptococcus pyogenes CRISPR/Cas9 system
    352..395     +  misc_RNA       gRNA scaffold (fragment): guide RNA scaffold for the Streptococcus pyogenes CRISPR/Cas9 system
    442..727     +  enhancer       CMV enhancer: human cytomegalovirus immediate early enhancer; contains an 18-bp deletion relative to the standard CMV enhancer
    729..1006    +  promoter       chicken β-actin promoter: No description available
   1007..1235    +  intron         hybrid intron: hybrid between chicken β-actin (CBA) and minute virus of mice (MMV) introns (Gray et al., 2011)
   1373..2974    +  CDS            Cas9(N): N-terminal portion of Streptococcus pyogenes Cas9 (Zetsche et al., 2015)
   2975..5473    +  CDS            Cas9(C): C-terminal portion of Streptococcus pyogenes Cas9 (Zetsche et al., 2015)
   5474..5521    +  CDS            nucleoplasmin NLS: bipartite nuclear localization signal from nucleoplasmin
   5555..5666    +  polyA_signal   bGH poly(A) signal: bovine growth hormone polyadenylation signal
   5771..5911    +  repeat_region  AAV2 ITR: inverted terminal repeat of adeno-associated virus serotype 2 inverted
   5916..5967    -  misc_feature   bom (fragment): basis of mobility region from pBR322
   5986..6366    +  rep_origin     M13 ori (sequence partly withheld): M13 bacteriophage origin of replication; arrow indicates direction of (+) strand synthesis
   6442..6491    -  misc_feature   bom (fragment): basis of mobility region from pBR322
   6593..6628    -  CDS            rop (fragment): Rop protein, which maintains plasmids at low copy number; rop
   6723..6827    +  promoter       AmpR promoter: bla
   6828..7688    +  CDS            AmpR: β-lactamase; bla; confers resistance to ampicillin, carbenicillin, and related antibiotics
   7859..8447    +  rep_origin     ori: high-copy-number ColE1/pMB1/pBR322/pUC origin of replication
>Addgene plasmid #128252 | PX330_SSX2B | depositor full sequence | sequence record 245646 | Full Sequence
GAGGGCCTATTTCCCATGATTCCTTCATATTTGCATATACGATACAAGGCTGTTAGAGAGATAATTGGAA
TTAATTTGACTGTAAACACAAAGATATTAGTACAAAATACGTGACGTAGAAAGTAATAATTTCTTGGGTA
GTTTGCAGTTTTAAAATTATGTTTTAAAATGGACTATCATATGCTTACCGTAACTTGAAAGTATTTCGAT
TTCTTGGCTTTATATATCTTGTGGAAAGGACGAAACACCGGATGTGGGGGATGAGTGGAGTTTTAGAGCT
AGAAATAGCAAGTTAAAATAAGGCTAGTCCGTTATCAACTTGAAAAAGTGGCACCGAGTCGGTGCTTTTT
TGTTTTAGAGCTAGAAATAGCAAGTTAAAATAAGGCTAGTCCGTTTTTAGCGCGTGCGCCAATTCTGCAG
ACAAATGGCTCTAGAGGTACCCGTTACATAACTTACGGTAAATGGCCCGCCTGGCTGACCGCCCAACGAC
CCCCGCCCATTGACGTCAATAGTAACGCCAATAGGGACTTTCCATTGACGTCAATGGGTGGAGTATTTAC
GGTAAACTGCCCACTTGGCAGTACATCAAGTGTATCATATGCCAAGTACGCCCCCTATTGACGTCAATGA
CGGTAAATGGCCCGCCTGGCATTGTGCCCAGTACATGACCTTATGGGACTTTCCTACTTGGCAGTACATC
TACGTATTAGTCATCGCTATTACCATGGTCGAGGTGAGCCCCACGTTCTGCTTCACTCTCCCCATCTCCC
CCCCCTCCCCACCCCCAATTTTGTATTTATTTATTTTTTAATTATTTTGTGCAGCGATGGGGGCGGGGGG
GGGGGGGGGGCGCGCGCCAGGCGGGGCGGGGCGGGGCGAGGGGCGGGGCGGGGCGAGGCGGAGAGGTGCG
GCGGCAGCCAATCAGAGCGGCGCGCTCCGAAAGTTTCCTTTTATGGCGAGGCGGCGGCGGCGGCGGCCCT
ATAAAAAGCGAAGCGCGCGGCGGGCGGGAGTCGCTGCGACGCTGCCTTCGCCCCGTGCCCCGCTCCGCCG
CCGCCTCGCGCCGCCCGCCCCGGCTCTGACTGACCGCGTTACTCCCACAGGTGAGCGGGCGGGACGGCCC
TTCTCCTCCGGGCTGTAATTAGCTGAGCAAGAGGTAAGGGTTTAAGGGATGGTTGGTTGGTGGGGTATTA
ATGTTTAATTACCTGGAGCACCTGCCTGAAATCACTTTTTTTCAGGTTGGACCGGTGCCACCATGGACTA
TAAGGACCACGACGGAGACTACAAGGATCATGATATTGATTACAAAGACGATGACGATAAGATGGCCCCA
AAGAAGAAGCGGAAGGTCGGTATCCACGGAGTCCCAGCAGCCGACAAGAAGTACAGCATCGGCCTGGACA
TCGGCACCAACTCTGTGGGCTGGGCCGTGATCACCGACGAGTACAAGGTGCCCAGCAAGAAATTCAAGGT
GCTGGGCAACACCGACCGGCACAGCATCAAGAAGAACCTGATCGGAGCCCTGCTGTTCGACAGCGGCGAA
ACAGCCGAGGCCACCCGGCTGAAGAGAACCGCCAGAAGAAGATACACCAGACGGAAGAACCGGATCTGCT
ATCTGCAAGAGATCTTCAGCAACGAGATGGCCAAGGTGGACGACAGCTTCTTCCACAGACTGGAAGAGTC
CTTCCTGGTGGAAGAGGATAAGAAGCACGAGCGGCACCCCATCTTCGGCAACATCGTGGACGAGGTGGCC
TACCACGAGAAGTACCCCACCATCTACCACCTGAGAAAGAAACTGGTGGACAGCACCGACAAGGCCGACC
TGCGGCTGATCTATCTGGCCCTGGCCCACATGATCAAGTTCCGGGGCCACTTCCTGATCGAGGGCGACCT
GAACCCCGACAACAGCGACGTGGACAAGCTGTTCATCCAGCTGGTGCAGACCTACAACCAGCTGTTCGAG
GAAAACCCCATCAACGCCAGCGGCGTGGACGCCAAGGCCATCCTGTCTGCCAGACTGAGCAAGAGCAGAC
GGCTGGAAAATCTGATCGCCCAGCTGCCCGGCGAGAAGAAGAATGGCCTGTTCGGAAACCTGATTGCCCT
GAGCCTGGGCCTGACCCCCAACTTCAAGAGCAACTTCGACCTGGCCGAGGATGCCAAACTGCAGCTGAGC
AAGGACACCTACGACGACGACCTGGACAACCTGCTGGCCCAGATCGGCGACCAGTACGCCGACCTGTTTC
TGGCCGCCAAGAACCTGTCCGACGCCATCCTGCTGAGCGACATCCTGAGAGTGAACACCGAGATCACCAA
GGCCCCCCTGAGCGCCTCTATGATCAAGAGATACGACGAGCACCACCAGGACCTGACCCTGCTGAAAGCT
CTCGTGCGGCAGCAGCTGCCTGAGAAGTACAAAGAGATTTTCTTCGACCAGAGCAAGAACGGCTACGCCG
GCTACATTGACGGCGGAGCCAGCCAGGAAGAGTTCTACAAGTTCATCAAGCCCATCCTGGAAAAGATGGA
CGGCACCGAGGAACTGCTCGTGAAGCTGAACAGAGAGGACCTGCTGCGGAAGCAGCGGACCTTCGACAAC
GGCAGCATCCCCCACCAGATCCACCTGGGAGAGCTGCACGCCATTCTGCGGCGGCAGGAAGATTTTTACC
CATTCCTGAAGGACAACCGGGAAAAGATCGAGAAGATCCTGACCTTCCGCATCCCCTACTACGTGGGCCC
TCTGGCCAGGGGAAACAGCAGATTCGCCTGGATGACCAGAAAGAGCGAGGAAACCATCACCCCCTGGAAC
TTCGAGGAAGTGGTGGACAAGGGCGCTTCCGCCCAGAGCTTCATCGAGCGGATGACCAACTTCGATAAGA
ACCTGCCCAACGAGAAGGTGCTGCCCAAGCACAGCCTGCTGTACGAGTACTTCACCGTGTATAACGAGCT
GACCAAAGTGAAATACGTGACCGAGGGAATGAGAAAGCCCGCCTTCCTGAGCGGCGAGCAGAAAAAGGCC
ATCGTGGACCTGCTGTTCAAGACCAACCGGAAAGTGACCGTGAAGCAGCTGAAAGAGGACTACTTCAAGA
AAATCGAGTGCTTCGACTCCGTGGAAATCTCCGGCGTGGAAGATCGGTTCAACGCCTCCCTGGGCACATA
CCACGATCTGCTGAAAATTATCAAGGACAAGGACTTCCTGGACAATGAGGAAAACGAGGACATTCTGGAA
GATATCGTGCTGACCCTGACACTGTTTGAGGACAGAGAGATGATCGAGGAACGGCTGAAAACCTATGCCC
ACCTGTTCGACGACAAAGTGATGAAGCAGCTGAAGCGGCGGAGATACACCGGCTGGGGCAGGCTGAGCCG
GAAGCTGATCAACGGCATCCGGGACAAGCAGTCCGGCAAGACAATCCTGGATTTCCTGAAGTCCGACGGC
TTCGCCAACAGAAACTTCATGCAGCTGATCCACGACGACAGCCTGACCTTTAAAGAGGACATCCAGAAAG
CCCAGGTGTCCGGCCAGGGCGATAGCCTGCACGAGCACATTGCCAATCTGGCCGGCAGCCCCGCCATTAA
GAAGGGCATCCTGCAGACAGTGAAGGTGGTGGACGAGCTCGTGAAAGTGATGGGCCGGCACAAGCCCGAG
AACATCGTGATCGAAATGGCCAGAGAGAACCAGACCACCCAGAAGGGACAGAAGAACAGCCGCGAGAGAA
TGAAGCGGATCGAAGAGGGCATCAAAGAGCTGGGCAGCCAGATCCTGAAAGAACACCCCGTGGAAAACAC
CCAGCTGCAGAACGAGAAGCTGTACCTGTACTACCTGCAGAATGGGCGGGATATGTACGTGGACCAGGAA
CTGGACATCAACCGGCTGTCCGACTACGATGTGGACCATATCGTGCCTCAGAGCTTTCTGAAGGACGACT
CCATCGACAACAAGGTGCTGACCAGAAGCGACAAGAACCGGGGCAAGAGCGACAACGTGCCCTCCGAAGA
GGTCGTGAAGAAGATGAAGAACTACTGGCGGCAGCTGCTGAACGCCAAGCTGATTACCCAGAGAAAGTTC
GACAATCTGACCAAGGCCGAGAGAGGCGGCCTGAGCGAACTGGATAAGGCCGGCTTCATCAAGAGACAGC
TGGTGGAAACCCGGCAGATCACAAAGCACGTGGCACAGATCCTGGACTCCCGGATGAACACTAAGTACGA
CGAGAATGACAAGCTGATCCGGGAAGTGAAAGTGATCACCCTGAAGTCCAAGCTGGTGTCCGATTTCCGG
AAGGATTTCCAGTTTTACAAAGTGCGCGAGATCAACAACTACCACCACGCCCACGACGCCTACCTGAACG
CCGTCGTGGGAACCGCCCTGATCAAAAAGTACCCTAAGCTGGAAAGCGAGTTCGTGTACGGCGACTACAA
GGTGTACGACGTGCGGAAGATGATCGCCAAGAGCGAGCAGGAAATCGGCAAGGCTACCGCCAAGTACTTC
TTCTACAGCAACATCATGAACTTTTTCAAGACCGAGATTACCCTGGCCAACGGCGAGATCCGGAAGCGGC
CTCTGATCGAGACAAACGGCGAAACCGGGGAGATCGTGTGGGATAAGGGCCGGGATTTTGCCACCGTGCG
GAAAGTGCTGAGCATGCCCCAAGTGAATATCGTGAAAAAGACCGAGGTGCAGACAGGCGGCTTCAGCAAA
GAGTCTATCCTGCCCAAGAGGAACAGCGATAAGCTGATCGCCAGAAAGAAGGACTGGGACCCTAAGAAGT
ACGGCGGCTTCGACAGCCCCACCGTGGCCTATTCTGTGCTGGTGGTGGCCAAAGTGGAAAAGGGCAAGTC
CAAGAAACTGAAGAGTGTGAAAGAGCTGCTGGGGATCACCATCATGGAAAGAAGCAGCTTCGAGAAGAAT
CCCATCGACTTTCTGGAAGCCAAGGGCTACAAAGAAGTGAAAAAGGACCTGATCATCAAGCTGCCTAAGT
ACTCCCTGTTCGAGCTGGAAAACGGCCGGAAGAGAATGCTGGCCTCTGCCGGCGAACTGCAGAAGGGAAA
CGAACTGGCCCTGCCCTCCAAATATGTGAACTTCCTGTACCTGGCCAGCCACTATGAGAAGCTGAAGGGC
TCCCCCGAGGATAATGAGCAGAAACAGCTGTTTGTGGAACAGCACAAGCACTACCTGGACGAGATCATCG
AGCAGATCAGCGAGTTCTCCAAGAGAGTGATCCTGGCCGACGCTAATCTGGACAAAGTGCTGTCCGCCTA
CAACAAGCACCGGGATAAGCCCATCAGAGAGCAGGCCGAGAATATCATCCACCTGTTTACCCTGACCAAT
CTGGGAGCCCCTGCCGCCTTCAAGTACTTTGACACCACCATCGACCGGAAGAGGTACACCAGCACCAAAG
AGGTGCTGGACGCCACCCTGATCCACCAGAGCATCACCGGCCTGTACGAGACACGGATCGACCTGTCTCA
GCTGGGAGGCGACAAAAGGCCGGCGGCCACGAAAAAGGCCGGCCAGGCAAAAAAGAAAAAGTAAGAATTC
CTAGAGCTCGCTGATCAGCCTCGACTGTGCCTTCTAGTTGCCAGCCATCTGTTGTTTGCCCCTCCCCCGT
GCCTTCCTTGACCCTGGAAGGTGCCACTCCCACTGTCCTTTCCTAATAAAATGAGGAAATTGCATCGCAT
TGTCTGAGTAGGTGTCATTCTATTCTGGGGGGTGGGGTGGGGCAGGACAGCAAGGGGGAGGATTGGGAAG
AGAATAGCAGGCATGCTGGGGAGCGGCCGCAGGAACCCCTAGTGATGGAGTTGGCCACTCCCTCTCTGCG
CGCTCGCTCGCTCACTGAGGCCGGGCGACCAAAGGTCGCCCGACGCCCGGGCTTTGCCCGGGCGGCCTCA
GTGAGCGAGCGAGCGCGCAGCTGCCTGCAGGGGCGCCTGATGCGGTATTTTCTCCTTACGCATCTGTGCG
GTATTTCACACCGCATA
[142 nt withheld, positions 5968-6109]
C
[141 nt withheld, positions 6111-6251]
CCTTTGACGTTGGAGTCCACGTTCTTT
[37 nt withheld, positions 6279-6315]
ACCCTATCTCGGGCTATTCTTTTGATTTATAAGGGATTTTGCCGATTTCGGCCTATTGGTTAAAAAATGA
GCTGATTTAACAAAAATTTAACGCGAATTTTAACAAAATATTAACGTTTACAATTTTATGGTGCACTCTC
AGTACAATCTGCTCTGATGCCGCATAGTTAAGCCAGCCCCGACACCCGCCAACACCCGCTGACGCGCCCT
GACGGGCTTGTCTGCTCCCGGCATCCGCTTACAGACAAGCTGTGACCGTCTCCGGGAGCTGCATGTGTCA
GAGGTTTTCACCGTCATCACCGAAACGCGCGAGACGAAAGGGCCTCGTGATACGCCTATTTTTATAGGTT
AATGTCATGATAATAATGGTTTCTTAGACGTCAGGTGGCACTTTTCGGGGAAATGTGCGCGGAACCCCTA
TTTGTTTATTTTTCTAAATACATTCAAATATGTATCCGCTCATGAGACAATAACCCTGATAAATGCTTCA
ATAATATTGAAAAAGGAAGAGTATGAGTATTCAACATTTCCGTGTCGCCCTTATTCCCTTTTTTGCGGCA
TTTTGCCTTCCTGTTTTTGCTCACCCAGAAACGCTGGTGAAAGTAAAAGATGCTGAAGATCAGTTGGGTG
CACGAGTGGGTTACATCGAACTGGATCTCAACAGCGGTAAGATCCTTGAGAGTTTTCGCCCCGAAGAACG
TTTTCCAATGATGAGCACTTTTAAAGTTCTGCTATGTGGCGCGGTATTATCCCGTATTGACGCCGGGCAA
GAGCAACTCGGTCGCCGCATACACTATTCTCAGAATGACTTGGTTGAGTACTCACCAGTCACAGAAAAGC
ATCTTACGGATGGCATGACAGTAAGAGAATTATGCAGTGCTGCCATAACCATGAGTGATAACACTGCGGC
CAACTTACTTCTGACAACGATCGGAGGACCGAAGGAGCTAACCGCTTTTTTGCACAACATGGGGGATCAT
GTAACTCGCCTTGATCGTTGGGAACCGGAGCTGAATGAAGCCATACCAAACGACGAGCGTGACACCACGA
TGCCTGTAGCAATGGCAACAACGTTGCGCAAACTATTAACTGGCGAACTACTTACTCTAGCTTCCCGGCA
ACAATTAATAGACTGGATGGAGGCGGATAAAGTTGCAGGACCACTTCTGCGCTCGGCCCTTCCGGCTGGC
TGGTTTATTGCTGATAAATCTGGAGCCGGTGAGCGTGGAAGCCGCGGTATCATTGCAGCACTGGGGCCAG
ATGGTAAGCCCTCCCGTATCGTAGTTATCTACACGACGGGGAGTCAGGCAACTATGGATGAACGAAATAG
ACAGATCGCTGAGATAGGTGCCTCACTGATTAAGCATTGGTAACTGTCAGACCAAGTTTACTCATATATA
CTTTAGATTGATTTAAAACTTCATTTTTAATTTAAAAGGATCTAGGTGAAGATCCTTTTTGATAATCTCA
TGACCAAAATCCCTTAACGTGAGTTTTCGTTCCACTGAGCGTCAGACCCCGTAGAAAAGATCAAAGGATC
TTCTTGAGATCCTTTTTTTCTGCGCGTAATCTGCTGCTTGCAAACAAAAAAACCACCGCTACCAGCGGTG
GTTTGTTTGCCGGATCAAGAGCTACCAACTCTTTTTCCGAAGGTAACTGGCTTCAGCAGAGCGCAGATAC
CAAATACTGTCCTTCTAGTGTAGCCGTAGTTAGGCCACCACTTCAAGAACTCTGTAGCACCGCCTACATA
CCTCGCTCTGCTAATCCTGTTACCAGTGGCTGCTGCCAGTGGCGATAAGTCGTGTCTTACCGGGTTGGAC
TCAAGACGATAGTTACCGGATAAGGCGCAGCGGTCGGGCTGAACGGGGGGTTCGTGCACACAGCCCAGCT
TGGAGCGAACGACCTACACCGAACTGAGATACCTACAGCGTGAGCTATGAGAAAGCGCCACGCTTCCCGA
AGGGAGAAAGGCGGACAGGTATCCGGTAAGCGGCAGGGTCGGAACAGGAGAGCGCACGAGGGAGCTTCCA
GGGGGAAACGCCTGGTATCTTTATAGTCCTGTCGGGTTTCGCCACCTCTGACTTGAGCGTCGATTTTTGT
GATGCTCGTCAGGGGGGCGGAGCCTATGGAAAAACGCCAGCAACGCGGCCTTTTTACGGTTCCTGGCCTT
TTGCTGGCCTTTTGCTCACATGT
