Features (pLannotate 1.2.2; 18 found; start..end, strand, type, name):
      1..241     +  promoter       U6 promoter: RNA polymerase III promoter for human U6 snRNA
    270..345     +  misc_RNA       gRNA scaffold: guide RNA scaffold for the Streptococcus pyogenes CRISPR/Cas9 system
    352..395     +  misc_RNA       gRNA scaffold (fragment): guide RNA scaffold for the Streptococcus pyogenes CRISPR/Cas9 system
    442..727     +  enhancer       CMV enhancer: human cytomegalovirus immediate early enhancer; contains an 18-bp deletion relative to the standard CMV enhancer
    729..1006    +  promoter       chicken β-actin promoter: No description available
   1007..1234    +  intron         hybrid intron: hybrid between chicken β-actin (CBA) and minute virus of mice (MMV) introns (Gray et al., 2011)
   1372..2973    +  CDS            Cas9(N): N-terminal portion of Streptococcus pyogenes Cas9 (Zetsche et al., 2015)
   2974..5472    +  CDS            Cas9(C): C-terminal portion of Streptococcus pyogenes Cas9 (Zetsche et al., 2015)
   5473..5520    +  CDS            nucleoplasmin NLS: bipartite nuclear localization signal from nucleoplasmin
   5554..5665    +  polyA_signal   bGH poly(A) signal: bovine growth hormone polyadenylation signal
   5770..5910    +  repeat_region  AAV2 ITR: inverted terminal repeat of adeno-associated virus serotype 2 inverted
   5915..5966    -  misc_feature   bom (fragment): basis of mobility region from pBR322
   5985..6440    +  rep_origin     f1 ori (sequence partly withheld): f1 bacteriophage origin of replication; arrow indicates direction of (+) strand synthesis
   6441..6490    -  misc_feature   bom (fragment): basis of mobility region from pBR322
   6592..6627    -  CDS            rop (fragment): Rop protein, which maintains plasmids at low copy number; rop
   6722..6826    +  promoter       AmpR promoter: bla
   6827..7687    +  CDS            AmpR: β-lactamase; bla; confers resistance to ampicillin, carbenicillin, and related antibiotics
   7858..8446    +  rep_origin     ori: high-copy-number ColE1/pMB1/pBR322/pUC origin of replication
>Addgene plasmid #128252 | PX330_SSX2B | addgene full sequence | sequence record 260824 | Addgene NGS Result
GAGGGCCTATTTCCCATGATTCCTTCATATTTGCATATACGATACAAGGCTGTTAGAGAGATAATTGGAA
TTAATTTGACTGTAAACACAAAGATATTAGTACAAAATACGTGACGTAGAAAGTAATAATTTCTTGGGTA
GTTTGCAGTTTTAAAATTATGTTTTAAAATGGACTATCATATGCTTACCGTAACTTGAAAGTATTTCGAT
TTCTTGGCTTTATATATCTTGTGGAAAGGACGAAACACCGGATGTGGGGGATGAGTGGAGTTTTAGAGCT
AGAAATAGCAAGTTAAAATAAGGCTAGTCCGTTATCAACTTGAAAAAGTGGCACCGAGTCGGTGCTTTTT
TGTTTTAGAGCTAGAAATAGCAAGTTAAAATAAGGCTAGTCCGTTTTTAGCGCGTGCGCCAATTCTGCAG
ACAAATGGCTCTAGAGGTACCCGTTACATAACTTACGGTAAATGGCCCGCCTGGCTGACCGCCCAACGAC
CCCCGCCCATTGACGTCAATAGTAACGCCAATAGGGACTTTCCATTGACGTCAATGGGTGGAGTATTTAC
GGTAAACTGCCCACTTGGCAGTACATCAAGTGTATCATATGCCAAGTACGCCCCCTATTGACGTCAATGA
CGGTAAATGGCCCGCCTGGCATTGTGCCCAGTACATGACCTTATGGGACTTTCCTACTTGGCAGTACATC
TACGTATTAGTCATCGCTATTACCATGGTCGAGGTGAGCCCCACGTTCTGCTTCACTCTCCCCATCTCCC
CCCCCTCCCCACCCCCAATTTTGTATTTATTTATTTTTTAATTATTTTGTGCAGCGATGGGGGCGGGGGG
GGGGGGGGGGCGCGCGCCAGGCGGGGCGGGGCGGGGCGAGGGGCGGGGCGGGGCGAGGCGGAGAGGTGCG
GCGGCAGCCAATCAGAGCGGCGCGCTCCGAAAGTTTCCTTTTATGGCGAGGCGGCGGCGGCGGCGGCCCT
ATAAAAAGCGAAGCGCGCGGCGGGCGGGAGTCGCTGCGCGCTGCCTTCGCCCCGTGCCCCGCTCCGCCGC
CGCCTCGCGCCGCCCGCCCCGGCTCTGACTGACCGCGTTACTCCCACAGGTGAGCGGGCGGGACGGCCCT
TCTCCTCCGGGCTGTAATTAGCTGAGCAAGAGGTAAGGGTTTAAGGGATGGTTGGTTGGTGGGGTATTAA
TGTTTAATTACCTGGAGCACCTGCCTGAAATCACTTTTTTTCAGGTTGGACCGGTGCCACCATGGACTAT
AAGGACCACGACGGAGACTACAAGGATCATGATATTGATTACAAAGACGATGACGATAAGATGGCCCCAA
AGAAGAAGCGGAAGGTCGGTATCCACGGAGTCCCAGCAGCCGACAAGAAGTACAGCATCGGCCTGGACAT
CGGCACCAACTCTGTGGGCTGGGCCGTGATCACCGACGAGTACAAGGTGCCCAGCAAGAAATTCAAGGTG
CTGGGCAACACCGACCGGCACAGCATCAAGAAGAACCTGATCGGAGCCCTGCTGTTCGACAGCGGCGAAA
CAGCCGAGGCCACCCGGCTGAAGAGAACCGCCAGAAGAAGATACACCAGACGGAAGAACCGGATCTGCTA
TCTGCAAGAGATCTTCAGCAACGAGATGGCCAAGGTGGACGACAGCTTCTTCCACAGACTGGAAGAGTCC
TTCCTGGTGGAAGAGGATAAGAAGCACGAGCGGCACCCCATCTTCGGCAACATCGTGGACGAGGTGGCCT
ACCACGAGAAGTACCCCACCATCTACCACCTGAGAAAGAAACTGGTGGACAGCACCGACAAGGCCGACCT
GCGGCTGATCTATCTGGCCCTGGCCCACATGATCAAGTTCCGGGGCCACTTCCTGATCGAGGGCGACCTG
AACCCCGACAACAGCGACGTGGACAAGCTGTTCATCCAGCTGGTGCAGACCTACAACCAGCTGTTCGAGG
AAAACCCCATCAACGCCAGCGGCGTGGACGCCAAGGCCATCCTGTCTGCCAGACTGAGCAAGAGCAGACG
GCTGGAAAATCTGATCGCCCAGCTGCCCGGCGAGAAGAAGAATGGCCTGTTCGGAAACCTGATTGCCCTG
AGCCTGGGCCTGACCCCCAACTTCAAGAGCAACTTCGACCTGGCCGAGGATGCCAAACTGCAGCTGAGCA
AGGACACCTACGACGACGACCTGGACAACCTGCTGGCCCAGATCGGCGACCAGTACGCCGACCTGTTTCT
GGCCGCCAAGAACCTGTCCGACGCCATCCTGCTGAGCGACATCCTGAGAGTGAACACCGAGATCACCAAG
GCCCCCCTGAGCGCCTCTATGATCAAGAGATACGACGAGCACCACCAGGACCTGACCCTGCTGAAAGCTC
TCGTGCGGCAGCAGCTGCCTGAGAAGTACAAAGAGATTTTCTTCGACCAGAGCAAGAACGGCTACGCCGG
CTACATTGACGGCGGAGCCAGCCAGGAAGAGTTCTACAAGTTCATCAAGCCCATCCTGGAAAAGATGGAC
GGCACCGAGGAACTGCTCGTGAAGCTGAACAGAGAGGACCTGCTGCGGAAGCAGCGGACCTTCGACAACG
GCAGCATCCCCCACCAGATCCACCTGGGAGAGCTGCACGCCATTCTGCGGCGGCAGGAAGATTTTTACCC
ATTCCTGAAGGACAACCGGGAAAAGATCGAGAAGATCCTGACCTTCCGCATCCCCTACTACGTGGGCCCT
CTGGCCAGGGGAAACAGCAGATTCGCCTGGATGACCAGAAAGAGCGAGGAAACCATCACCCCCTGGAACT
TCGAGGAAGTGGTGGACAAGGGCGCTTCCGCCCAGAGCTTCATCGAGCGGATGACCAACTTCGATAAGAA
CCTGCCCAACGAGAAGGTGCTGCCCAAGCACAGCCTGCTGTACGAGTACTTCACCGTGTATAACGAGCTG
ACCAAAGTGAAATACGTGACCGAGGGAATGAGAAAGCCCGCCTTCCTGAGCGGCGAGCAGAAAAAGGCCA
TCGTGGACCTGCTGTTCAAGACCAACCGGAAAGTGACCGTGAAGCAGCTGAAAGAGGACTACTTCAAGAA
AATCGAGTGCTTCGACTCCGTGGAAATCTCCGGCGTGGAAGATCGGTTCAACGCCTCCCTGGGCACATAC
CACGATCTGCTGAAAATTATCAAGGACAAGGACTTCCTGGACAATGAGGAAAACGAGGACATTCTGGAAG
ATATCGTGCTGACCCTGACACTGTTTGAGGACAGAGAGATGATCGAGGAACGGCTGAAAACCTATGCCCA
CCTGTTCGACGACAAAGTGATGAAGCAGCTGAAGCGGCGGAGATACACCGGCTGGGGCAGGCTGAGCCGG
AAGCTGATCAACGGCATCCGGGACAAGCAGTCCGGCAAGACAATCCTGGATTTCCTGAAGTCCGACGGCT
TCGCCAACAGAAACTTCATGCAGCTGATCCACGACGACAGCCTGACCTTTAAAGAGGACATCCAGAAAGC
CCAGGTGTCCGGCCAGGGCGATAGCCTGCACGAGCACATTGCCAATCTGGCCGGCAGCCCCGCCATTAAG
AAGGGCATCCTGCAGACAGTGAAGGTGGTGGACGAGCTCGTGAAAGTGATGGGCCGGCACAAGCCCGAGA
ACATCGTGATCGAAATGGCCAGAGAGAACCAGACCACCCAGAAGGGACAGAAGAACAGCCGCGAGAGAAT
GAAGCGGATCGAAGAGGGCATCAAAGAGCTGGGCAGCCAGATCCTGAAAGAACACCCCGTGGAAAACACC
CAGCTGCAGAACGAGAAGCTGTACCTGTACTACCTGCAGAATGGGCGGGATATGTACGTGGACCAGGAAC
TGGACATCAACCGGCTGTCCGACTACGATGTGGACCATATCGTGCCTCAGAGCTTTCTGAAGGACGACTC
CATCGACAACAAGGTGCTGACCAGAAGCGACAAGAACCGGGGCAAGAGCGACAACGTGCCCTCCGAAGAG
GTCGTGAAGAAGATGAAGAACTACTGGCGGCAGCTGCTGAACGCCAAGCTGATTACCCAGAGAAAGTTCG
ACAATCTGACCAAGGCCGAGAGAGGCGGCCTGAGCGAACTGGATAAGGCCGGCTTCATCAAGAGACAGCT
GGTGGAAACCCGGCAGATCACAAAGCACGTGGCACAGATCCTGGACTCCCGGATGAACACTAAGTACGAC
GAGAATGACAAGCTGATCCGGGAAGTGAAAGTGATCACCCTGAAGTCCAAGCTGGTGTCCGATTTCCGGA
AGGATTTCCAGTTTTACAAAGTGCGCGAGATCAACAACTACCACCACGCCCACGACGCCTACCTGAACGC
CGTCGTGGGAACCGCCCTGATCAAAAAGTACCCTAAGCTGGAAAGCGAGTTCGTGTACGGCGACTACAAG
GTGTACGACGTGCGGAAGATGATCGCCAAGAGCGAGCAGGAAATCGGCAAGGCTACCGCCAAGTACTTCT
TCTACAGCAACATCATGAACTTTTTCAAGACCGAGATTACCCTGGCCAACGGCGAGATCCGGAAGCGGCC
TCTGATCGAGACAAACGGCGAAACCGGGGAGATCGTGTGGGATAAGGGCCGGGATTTTGCCACCGTGCGG
AAAGTGCTGAGCATGCCCCAAGTGAATATCGTGAAAAAGACCGAGGTGCAGACAGGCGGCTTCAGCAAAG
AGTCTATCCTGCCCAAGAGGAACAGCGATAAGCTGATCGCCAGAAAGAAGGACTGGGACCCTAAGAAGTA
CGGCGGCTTCGACAGCCCCACCGTGGCCTATTCTGTGCTGGTGGTGGCCAAAGTGGAAAAGGGCAAGTCC
AAGAAACTGAAGAGTGTGAAAGAGCTGCTGGGGATCACCATCATGGAAAGAAGCAGCTTCGAGAAGAATC
CCATCGACTTTCTGGAAGCCAAGGGCTACAAAGAAGTGAAAAAGGACCTGATCATCAAGCTGCCTAAGTA
CTCCCTGTTCGAGCTGGAAAACGGCCGGAAGAGAATGCTGGCCTCTGCCGGCGAACTGCAGAAGGGAAAC
GAACTGGCCCTGCCCTCCAAATATGTGAACTTCCTGTACCTGGCCAGCCACTATGAGAAGCTGAAGGGCT
CCCCCGAGGATAATGAGCAGAAACAGCTGTTTGTGGAACAGCACAAGCACTACCTGGACGAGATCATCGA
GCAGATCAGCGAGTTCTCCAAGAGAGTGATCCTGGCCGACGCTAATCTGGACAAAGTGCTGTCCGCCTAC
AACAAGCACCGGGATAAGCCCATCAGAGAGCAGGCCGAGAATATCATCCACCTGTTTACCCTGACCAATC
TGGGAGCCCCTGCCGCCTTCAAGTACTTTGACACCACCATCGACCGGAAGAGGTACACCAGCACCAAAGA
GGTGCTGGACGCCACCCTGATCCACCAGAGCATCACCGGCCTGTACGAGACACGGATCGACCTGTCTCAG
CTGGGAGGCGACAAAAGGCCGGCGGCCACGAAAAAGGCCGGCCAGGCAAAAAAGAAAAAGTAAGAATTCC
TAGAGCTCGCTGATCAGCCTCGACTGTGCCTTCTAGTTGCCAGCCATCTGTTGTTTGCCCCTCCCCCGTG
CCTTCCTTGACCCTGGAAGGTGCCACTCCCACTGTCCTTTCCTAATAAAATGAGGAAATTGCATCGCATT
GTCTGAGTAGGTGTCATTCTATTCTGGGGGGTGGGGTGGGGCAGGACAGCAAGGGGGAGGATTGGGAAGA
GAATAGCAGGCATGCTGGGGAGCGGCCGCAGGAACCCCTAGTGATGGAGTTGGCCACTCCCTCTCTGCGC
GCTCGCTCGCTCACTGAGGCCGGGCGACCAAAGGTCGCCCGACGCCCGGGCTTTGCCCGGGCGGCCTCAG
TGAGCGAGCGAGCGCGCAGCTGCCTGCAGGGGCGCCTGATGCGGTATTTTCTCCTTACGCATCTGTGCGG
TATTTCACACCGCATA
[95 nt withheld, positions 5967-6061]
T
[46 nt withheld, positions 6063-6108]
C
[141 nt withheld, positions 6110-6250]
CCTTTGACGTTGGAGTCCACGTTCTTT
[37 nt withheld, positions 6278-6314]
ACTCTATCTCGGGCTATTCTTTTGATTTATAAGGGATTTTGCCGATTTCGGTCTATTGGTTAAAAAATGA
GCTGATTTAACAAAAATTTAACGCGAATTTTAACAAAATATTAACGTTTACAATTTTATGGTGCACTCTC
AGTACAATCTGCTCTGATGCCGCATAGTTAAGCCAGCCCCGACACCCGCCAACACCCGCTGACGCGCCCT
GACGGGCTTGTCTGCTCCCGGCATCCGCTTACAGACAAGCTGTGACCGTCTCCGGGAGCTGCATGTGTCA
GAGGTTTTCACCGTCATCACCGAAACGCGCGAGACGAAAGGGCCTCGTGATACGCCTATTTTTATAGGTT
AATGTCATGATAATAATGGTTTCTTAGACGTCAGGTGGCACTTTTCGGGGAAATGTGCGCGGAACCCCTA
TTTGTTTATTTTTCTAAATACATTCAAATATGTATCCGCTCATGAGACAATAACCCTGATAAATGCTTCA
ATAATATTGAAAAAGGAAGAGTATGAGTATTCAACATTTCCGTGTCGCCCTTATTCCCTTTTTTGCGGCA
TTTTGCCTTCCTGTTTTTGCTCACCCAGAAACGCTGGTGAAAGTAAAAGATGCTGAAGATCAGTTGGGTG
CACGAGTGGGTTACATCGAACTGGATCTCAACAGCGGTAAGATCCTTGAGAGTTTTCGCCCCGAAGAACG
TTTTCCAATGATGAGCACTTTTAAAGTTCTGCTATGTGGCGCGGTATTATCCCGTATTGACGCCGGGCAA
GAGCAACTCGGTCGCCGCATACACTATTCTCAGAATGACTTGGTTGAGTACTCACCAGTCACAGAAAAGC
ATCTTACGGATGGCATGACAGTAAGAGAATTATGCAGTGCTGCCATAACCATGAGTGATAACACTGCGGC
CAACTTACTTCTGACAACGATCGGAGGACCGAAGGAGCTAACCGCTTTTTTGCACAACATGGGGGATCAT
GTAACTCGCCTTGATCGTTGGGAACCGGAGCTGAATGAAGCCATACCAAACGACGAGCGTGACACCACGA
TGCCTGTAGCAATGGCAACAACGTTGCGCAAACTATTAACTGGCGAACTACTTACTCTAGCTTCCCGGCA
ACAATTAATAGACTGGATGGAGGCGGATAAAGTTGCAGGACCACTTCTGCGCTCGGCCCTTCCGGCTGGC
TGGTTTATTGCTGATAAATCTGGAGCCGGTGAGCGTGGAAGCCGCGGTATCATTGCAGCACTGGGGCCAG
ATGGTAAGCCCTCCCGTATCGTAGTTATCTACACGACGGGGAGTCAGGCAACTATGGATGAACGAAATAG
ACAGATCGCTGAGATAGGTGCCTCACTGATTAAGCATTGGTAACTGTCAGACCAAGTTTACTCATATATA
CTTTAGATTGATTTAAAACTTCATTTTTAATTTAAAAGGATCTAGGTGAAGATCCTTTTTGATAATCTCA
TGACCAAAATCCCTTAACGTGAGTTTTCGTTCCACTGAGCGTCAGACCCCGTAGAAAAGATCAAAGGATC
TTCTTGAGATCCTTTTTTTCTGCGCGTAATCTGCTGCTTGCAAACAAAAAAACCACCGCTACCAGCGGTG
GTTTGTTTGCCGGATCAAGAGCTACCAACTCTTTTTCCGAAGGTAACTGGCTTCAGCAGAGCGCAGATAC
CAAATACTGTTCTTCTAGTGTAGCCGTAGTTAGGCCACCACTTCAAGAACTCTGTAGCACCGCCTACATA
CCTCGCTCTGCTAATCCTGTTACCAGTGGCTGCTGCCAGTGGCGATAAGTCGTGTCTTACCGGGTTGGAC
TCAAGACGATAGTTACCGGATAAGGCGCAGCGGTCGGGCTGAACGGGGGGTTCGTGCACACAGCCCAGCT
TGGAGCGAACGACCTACACCGAACTGAGATACCTACAGCGTGAGCTATGAGAAAGCGCCACGCTTCCCGA
AGGGAGAAAGGCGGACAGGTATCCGGTAAGCGGCAGGGTCGGAACAGGAGAGCGCACGAGGGAGCTTCCA
GGGGGAAACGCCTGGTATCTTTATAGTCCTGTCGGGTTTCGCCACCTCTGACTTGAGCGTCGATTTTTGT
GATGCTCGTCAGGGGGGCGGAGCCTATGGAAAAACGCCAGCAACGCGGCCTTTTTACGGTTCCTGGCCTT
TTGCTGGCCTTTTGCTCACATGT
